Addgene plasmid #180569: pGM-ENO2-YFP-mCherry
Purpose: (Empty Backbone) Dual fluorescent reporter for 5' UTR activity in yeast YFP/mCherry
Depositing lab: Joel McManus. Depositing organization: Carnegie Mellon University. Publication: Unraveling the influences of sequence and position on yeast uORF activity using massively parallel reporter systems and machine learning. May GE, Akirtava C, Agar-Johnson M, Micic J, Woolford J, McManus J. Elife. 2023 May 25;12:e69611. doi: 10.7554/eLife.69611. PubMed 37227054.
Backbone
  Vector backbone: PTH761
  Vector type: Yeast Expression
  Selectable markers: URA3
Growth in bacteria
  Bacterial resistance: Ampicillin, 100 μg/mL
  Growth temperature: 37°C
  Growth strain: DH5alpha
  Copy number: Low Copy
Terms and licenses: Academic/Nonprofit Terms; Industry Terms: Not Available to Industry
Depositor comments: Please visit https://www.biorxiv.org/content/10.1101/2021.04.16.440232v1 for bioRxiv preprint.
How to cite: pGM-ENO2-YFP-mCherry was a gift from Joel McManus (Addgene plasmid # 180569 ; http://n2t.net/addgene:180569 ; RRID:Addgene_180569)
