[The description below was written by a language model from this plasmid's Addgene catalogue record and pLannotate feature annotations shown in this document.]
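Description:
pGM-ENO2-YFP-mCherry is a yeast expression shuttle plasmid of about 7.9 kb, built on the PTH761 backbone and deposited as an empty backbone for measuring 5' UTR activity in Saccharomyces cerevisiae with a two-colour fluorescence readout. In yeast it is maintained as a centromeric plasmid through a CEN6/ARS element and selected by the URA3 marker under its own promoter, which complements uracil auxotrophy and can be counterselected with 5-FOA. In E. coli it replicates from a ColE1/pUC-type origin with ampicillin resistance (bla). The catalogue lists it as low copy, although the annotated origin is of the high-copy class. pBluescript-style remnants are also present, including an f1 origin, lac promoter/operator and lacZα fragments, a partial multiple cloning site and flanking T3 and T7 promoters.

The payload consists of two convergently oriented reporter cassettes that meet at back-to-back CYC1 terminators. One encodes a yellow fluorescent protein, annotated as mVenus-Q69M. Only a short TDH3 (GAP) promoter fragment is annotated immediately upstream of it, along with a match to a yeast open reading frame further upstream. The plasmid name suggests ENO2-derived promoter sequence drives this cassette, but the feature table does not annotate an ENO2 promoter. The second cassette expresses mCherry from a full TDH3 promoter and presumably serves as an internal control. Candidate 5' UTRs are presumably placed ahead of YFP, so that the YFP/mCherry ratio reports their effect on expression while normalising for cell-to-cell variation. The associated work used such reporters in massively parallel assays of yeast upstream open reading frame (uORF) activity.
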