Features (pLannotate 1.2.2; 25 found; start..end, strand, type, name):
     69..572     -  misc_feature   CEN/ARS: S. cerevisiae CEN6 centromere fused to an autonomously replicating sequence
    609..713     +  promoter       AmpR promoter: bla
    714..1574    +  CDS            AmpR: β-lactamase; bla; confers resistance to ampicillin, carbenicillin, and related antibiotics
   1745..2333    +  rep_origin     ori: high-copy-number ColE1/pMB1/pBR322/pUC origin of replication
   2516..2608    +  CDS            lacI (fragment): lac repressor; lacI; The lac repressor binds to the lac operator to inhibit transcription in E. coli. This inhibition can be relieved by adding lactose or isopropyl-β-D-thiogalactopyranoside (IPTG).
   2621..2642    +  protein_bind   CAP binding site: CAP binding activates transcription in the presence of cAMP. E. coli catabolite activator protein
   2657..2687    +  promoter       lac promoter: promoter for the E. coli lac operon
   2695..2711    +  protein_bind   lac operator: The lac repressor binds to the lac operator to inhibit transcription in E. coli. This inhibition can be relieved by adding lactose or isopropyl-β-D-thiogalactopyranoside (IPTG). lac repressor encoded by lacI
   2756..2774    +  promoter       T3 promoter: promoter for bacteriophage T3 RNA polymerase
   2786..2812    -  misc_feature   MCS (fragment): pBluescript multiple cloning site
   2854..3189    -  CDS            YHX3_YEAST: Experimental evidence at protein level: Swiss-Prot protein existence level 1. From Saccharomyces cerevisiae (strain ATCC 204508 / S288c) (Baker's yeast).
   3350..3374    +  promoter       GAP promoter (fragment): S. cerevisiae TDH3; promoter for glyceraldehyde-3-phosphate dehydrogenase
   3375..4091    +  CDS            mVenus-Q69M: mVenus-Q69M is a basic (constitutively fluorescent) yellow fluorescent protein published in 2010, derived from Aequorea victoria. It is reported to be a very rapidly-maturing monomer.
   4109..4302    +  terminator     CYC1 terminator (fragment): S. cerevisiae CYC1; transcription terminator for CYC1
   4309..4556    -  terminator     CYC1 terminator: S. cerevisiae CYC1; transcription terminator for CYC1
   4566..5273    -  CDS            mCherry: mCherry is a basic (constitutively fluorescent) red fluorescent protein published in 2004, derived from Discosoma sp.. It is reported to be a very rapidly-maturing monomer with low acid sensitivity.
   5291..5934    -  promoter       GAP promoter: S. cerevisiae TDH3; promoter for glyceraldehyde-3-phosphate dehydrogenase
   5955..5973    -  promoter       T7 promoter: promoter for bacteriophage T7 RNA polymerase
   5976..6133    +  CDS            lacZα (fragment): LacZα fragment of β-galactosidase; lacZ fragment
   6137..6565    +  rep_origin     f1 ori (sequence partly withheld): f1 bacteriophage origin of replication; arrow indicates direction of (+) strand synthesis
   6593..6644    -  misc_feature   bom (fragment): basis of mobility region from pBR322
   6723..7526    -  CDS            URA3: orotidine-5'-phosphate decarboxylase, required for uracil biosynthesis; S. cerevisiae URA3; yeast auxotrophic marker, counterselectable with 5-fluoroorotic acid (5-FOA)
   7527..7742    -  promoter       URA3 promoter: S. cerevisiae URA3
   7750..7799    -  misc_feature   bom (fragment): basis of mobility region from pBR322
   7901..1       -  CDS            rop (fragment) (across the origin): Rop protein, which maintains plasmids at low copy number; rop
>Addgene plasmid #180569 | pGM-ENO2-YFP-mCherry | addgene full sequence | sequence record 356165 | Addgene NGS Result
GACGAAAGGGCCTCGTGATACGCCTATTTTTATAGGTTAATGTCATGATAATAATGGTTTCTTAGACGGA
TCGCTTGCCTGTAACTTACACGCGCCTCGTATCTTTTAATGATGGAATAATTTGGGAATTTACTCTGTGT
TTATTTATTTTTATGTTTTGTATTTGGATTTTAGAAAGTAAATAAAGAAGGTAGAAGAGTTACGGAATGA
AGAAAAAAAAATAAACAAAGGTTTAAAAAATTTCAACAAAAAGCGTACTTTACATATATATTTATTAGAC
AAGAAAAGCAGATTAAATAGATATACATTCGATTAACGATAAGTAAAATGTAAAATCACAGGATTTTCGT
GTGTGGTCTTCTACACAGACAAGATGAAACAATTCGGCATTAATACCTGAGAGCAGGAAGAGCAAGATAA
AAGGTAGTATTTGTTGGCGATCCCCCTAGAGTCTTTTACATCTTCGGAAAACAAAAACTATTTTTTCTTT
AATTTCTTTTTTTACTTTCTATTTTTAATTTATATATTTATATTAAAAAATTTAAATTATAATTATTTTT
ATAGCACGTGATGAAAAGGACCCAGGTGGCACTTTTCGGGGAAATGTGCGCGGAACCCCTATTTGTTTAT
TTTTCTAAATACATTCAAATATGTATCCGCTCATGAGACAATAACCCTGATAAATGCTTCAATAATATTG
AAAAAGGAAGAGTATGAGTATTCAACATTTCCGTGTCGCCCTTATTCCCTTTTTTGCGGCATTTTGCCTT
CCTGTTTTTGCTCACCCAGAAACGCTGGTGAAAGTAAAAGATGCTGAAGATCAGTTGGGTGCACGAGTGG
GTTACATCGAACTGGATCTCAACAGCGGTAAGATCCTTGAGAGTTTTCGCCCCGAAGAACGTTTTCCAAT
GATGAGCACTTTTAAAGTTCTGCTATGTGGCGCGGTATTATCCCGTATTGACGCCGGGCAAGAGCAACTC
GGTCGCCGCATACACTATTCTCAGAATGACTTGGTTGAGTACTCACCAGTCACAGAAAAGCATCTTACGG
ATGGCATGACAGTAAGAGAATTATGCAGTGCTGCCATAACCATGAGTGATAACACTGCGGCCAACTTACT
TCTGACAACGATCGGAGGACCGAAGGAGCTAACCGCTTTTTTGCACAACATGGGGGATCATGTAACTCGC
CTTGATCGTTGGGAACCGGAGCTGAATGAAGCCATACCAAACGACGAGCGTGACACCACGATGCCTGTAG
CAATGGCAACAACGTTGCGCAAACTATTAACTGGCGAACTACTTACTCTAGCTTCCCGGCAACAATTAAT
AGACTGGATGGAGGCGGATAAAGTTGCAGGACCACTTCTGCGCTCGGCCCTTCCGGCTGGCTGGTTTATT
GCTGATAAATCTGGAGCCGGTGAGCGTGGGTCTCGCGGTATCATTGCAGCACTGGGGCCAGATGGTAAGC
CCTCCCGTATCGTAGTTATCTACACGACGGGGAGTCAGGCAACTATGGATGAACGAAATAGACAGATCGC
TGAGATAGGTGCCTCACTGATTAAGCATTGGTAACTGTCAGACCAAGTTTACTCATATATACTTTAGATT
GATTTAAAACTTCATTTTTAATTTAAAAGGATCTAGGTGAAGATCCTTTTTGATAATCTCATGACCAAAA
TCCCTTAACGTGAGTTTTCGTTCCACTGAGCGTCAGACCCCGTAGAAAAGATCAAAGGATCTTCTTGAGA
TCCTTTTTTTCTGCGCGTAATCTGCTGCTTGCAAACAAAAAAACCACCGCTACCAGCGGTGGTTTGTTTG
CCGGATCAAGAGCTACCAACTCTTTTTCCGAAGGTAACTGGCTTCAGCAGAGCGCAGATACCAAATACTG
TTCTTCTAGTGTAGCCGTAGTTAGGCCACCACTTCAAGAACTCTGTAGCACCGCCTACATACCTCGCTCT
GCTAATCCTGTTACCAGTGGCTGCTGCCAGTGGCGATAAGTCGTGTCTTACCGGGTTGGACTCAAGACGA
TAGTTACCGGATAAGGCGCAGCGGTCGGGCTGAACGGGGGGTTCGTGCACACAGCCCAGCTTGGAGCGAA
CGACCTACACCGAACTGAGATACCTACAGCGTGAGCTATGAGAAAGCGCCACGCTTCCCGAAGGGAGAAA
GGCGGACAGGTATCCGGTAAGCGGCAGGGTCGGAACAGGAGAGCGCACGAGGGAGCTTCCAGGGGGAAAC
GCCTGGTATCTTTATAGTCCTGTCGGGTTTCGCCACCTCTGACTTGAGCGTCGATTTTTGTGATGCTCGT
CAGGGGGGCGGAGCCTATGGAAAAACGCCAGCAACGCGGCCTTTTTACGGTTCCTGGCCTTTTGCTGGCC
TTTTGCTCACATGTTCTTTCCTGCGTTATCCCCTGATTCTGTGGATAACCGTATTACCGCCTTTGAGTGA
GCTGATACCGCTCGCCGCAGCCGAACGACCGAGCGCAGCGAGTCAGTGAGCGAGGAAGCGGAAGAGCGCC
CAATACGCAAACCGCCTCTCCCCGCGCGTTGGCCGATTCATTAATGCAGCTGGCACGACAGGTTTCCCGA
CTGGAAAGCGGGCAGTGAGCGCAACGCAATTAATGTGAGTTAGCTCACTCATTAGGCACCCCAGGCTTTA
CACTTTATGCTTCCGGCTCGTATGTTGTGTGGAATTGTGAGCGGATAACAATTTCACACAGGAAACAGCT
ATGACCATGATTACGCCAAGCTCGAAATTAACCCTCACTAAAGGGAACAAAAGCTGGTACCGGGCCCCCC
CTCGAGGTCGACCGCTCAGCATCTGCTTCTTCCCAAAGATGAACGCGGCGTTATGTCACTAACGACGTGC
ACCAACTTGCGGAAAGTGGAATCCCGTTCCAAAACTGGCATCCACTAATTGATACATCTACACACCGCAC
GCCTTTTTTCTGAAGCCCACTTTCGTGGACTTTGCCATATGCAAAATTCATGAAGTGTGATACCAAGTCA
GCATACACCTCACTAGGGTAGTTTCTTTGGTTGTATTGATCATTTGGTTCATCGTGGTTCATTAATTTTT
TTTCTCCATTGCTTTCTGGCTTTGATCTTACTATCATTTGGATTTTTGTCGAAGGTTGTAGAATTGTATG
TGACAAGTGGCACCAAGCATATATAAAAAAAAAAAGCATTATCTTCCTACCAGAGTTGATTGTTAAAAAC
GTATTTATAGCAAACGCAATTGTAATTAATTCTTATTTTGTATCTTTTCTTCCCTAGGCTCAATCTTTTA
TTTTTATTTTATTTTTCTTTTCTTAGTTTCTTTCATAACACCAAGCAACTAATACCCGGGAATAAACACA
CATAAACAAACAAAATGAGATCTAAAGGTGAAGAATTATTCACTGGTGTTGTCCCAATTTTGGTTGAATT
AGATGGTGATGTTAATGGTCACAAATTTTCTGTCTCCGGTGAAGGTGAAGGTGATGCTACTTACGGTAAA
TTGACCTTAAAATTAATTTGTACTACTGGTAAATTGCCAGTTCCATGGCCAACCTTAGTCACTACTTTAG
GTTATGGTTTAATGTGTTTTGCTAGATACCCAGATCATATGAAACAACATGACTTTTTCAAGTCTGCCAT
GCCAGAAGGTTATGTTCAAGAAAGAACTATTTTTTTCAAAGATGACGGTAACTACAAGACCAGAGCTGAA
GTCAAGTTTGAAGGTGATACCTTAGTTAATAGAATCGAATTAAAAGGTATTGATTTTAAAGAAGATGGTA
ACATTTTAGGTCACAAATTGGAATACAACTATAACTCTCACAATGTTTACATCACTGCTGACAAACAAAA
GAATGGTATCAAAGCTAACTTCAAAATTAGACACAACATTGAAGATGGTGGTGTTCAATTAGCTGACCAT
TATCAACAAAATACTCCAATTGGTGATGGTCCAGTCTTGTTACCAGACAACCATTACTTATCCTATCAAT
CTGCCTTATCCAAAGATCCAAACGAAAAGAGAGACCACATGGTCTTGTTAGAATTTGTTACTGCTGCTGG
TATTACCCATGGTATGGATGAATTGTACAAATAGTTCCTTTGTCGATATCATGTAATTAGTTATGTCACG
CTTACATTCACGCCCTCCTCCCACATCCGCTCTAACCGAAAAGGAAGGAGTTAGACAACCTGAAGTCTAG
GTCCCTATTTATTTTTTTTAATAGTTATGTTAGTATTAAGAACGTTATTTATATCTCAAATTTTTCTTTT
TTTTCTGTACAAACGCGTGTACGCATGTAACAGCGGCCGCAAATTAAAGCCTTCGAGCGTCCCAAAACCT
TCTCAAGCAAGGTTTTCAGTATAATGTTACATGCGTACACGCGTCTGTACAGAAAAAAAAGAAAAATTTG
AAATATAAATAACGTTCTTAATACTAACATAACTATAAAAAAATAAATAGGGACCTAGACTTCAGGTTGT
CTAACTCCTTCCTTTTCGGTTAGAGCGGATGTGGGGGGAGGGCGTGAATGTAAGCGTGACATAACTAATT
ACATGACTCGAGTTACTTGTACAATTCATCCATACCACCGGTAGAGTGTCTACCTTCAGCTCTTTCGTAT
TGTTCGACAATGGTGTAATCTTCGTTGTGAGAGGTAATATCCAACTTAATGTTGACGTTGTAAGCACCTG
GCAATTGGACTGGCTTCTTAGCCTTGTAGGTGGTCTTGACTTCAGCATCGTAGTGACCACCATCCTTCAA
CTTCAATCTTTGCTTAATTTCACCCTTCAAAGCACCATCTTCTGGGTACATTCTTTCAGAAGAAGCTTCC
CAACCCATGGTCTTCTTTTGCATGACTGGACCATCAGATGGGAAGTTGGTACCTCTCAACTTGACCTTGT
AAATGAATTCACCATCTTGCAAAGAAGAATCTTGGGTGACGGTGACGACACCACCATCTTCGAAGTTCAT
GACTCTTTCCCACTTGAAACCTTCTGGGAAAGACAACTTCAAGTAATCTGGAATATCAGCTGGGTGCTTG
ACGTAAGCCTTAGAACCGTACATGAATTGTGGAGACAAAATATCCCAAGCGAATGGCAATGGACCACCCT
TGGTGACCTTCAACTTAGCGGTTTGGGTACCTTCGTATGGTCTACCTTCACCTTCACCTTCAATTTCGAA
TTCGTGACCGTTGACAGAACCTTCCATGTGGACCTTGAATCTCATGAATTCCTTAATAATAGCCATATTG
TCTTCTTCGCCCTTTGAAACCATACTAGTTCTAGAATCCGTCGAAACTAAGTTCTGGTGTTTTAAAACTA
AAAAAAAGACTAACTATAAAAGTAGAATTTAAGAAGTTTAAGAAATAGATTTACAGAATTACAATCAATA
CCTACCGTCTTTATATACTTATTAGTCAAGTAGGGGAATAATTTCAGGGAACTGGTTTCAACCTTTTTTT
TCAGCTTTTTCCAAATCAGAGAGAGCAGAAGGTAATAGAAGGTGTAAGAAAATGAGATAGATACATGCGT
GGGTCAATTGCCTTGTGTCATCATTTACTCCAGGCAGGTTGCATCACTCCATTGAGGTTGTGCCCGTTTT
TTGCCTGTTTGTGCCCCTGTTCTCTGTAGTTGCGCTAAGAGAATGGACCTATGAACTGATGGTTGGTGAA
GAAAACAATATTTTGGTGCTGGGATTCTTTTTTTTTCTGGATGCCAGCTTAAAAAGCGGGCTCCATTATA
TTTAGTGGATGCCAGGAATAAACTGTTCACCCAGACACCTACGATGTTATATATTCTGTGTAACCCGCCC
CCTATTTTGGGCATGTACGGGTTACAGCAGAATTAAAAGGCTAATTTTTTGACTAAATAAAGTTAGGAAA
ATCACTACTATTAATTATTTACGTATTCTTTGAAATGGCGAGTATTGATAATGATAAACTGAGCTCCAAT
TCGCCCTATAGTGAGTCGTATTACAATTCACTGGCCGTCGTTTTACAACGTCGTGACTGGGAAAACCCTG
GCGTTACCCAACTTAATCGCCTTGCAGCACATCCCCCTTTCGCCAGCTGGCGTAATAGCGAAGAGGCCCG
CACCGATCGCCCTTCCCAACAGTTGCGCAGCCTGAATGGCGAATGG
[124 nt withheld, positions 6137-6260]
C
[91 nt withheld, positions 6262-6352]
A
[49 nt withheld, positions 6354-6402]
CCTTTGACGTTGGAGTCCACGTTCTTT
[37 nt withheld, positions 6430-6466]
ACCCTATCTCGGTCTATTCTTTTGATTTATAAGGGATTTTGCCGATTTCGGCCTATTGGTTAAAAAATGA
GCTGATTTAACAAAAATTTAACGCGAATTTTAACAAAATATTAACGCTTACAATTTCCTGATGCGGTATT
TTCTCCTTACGCATCTGTGCGGTATTTCACACCGCATAGGGTAATAACTGATATAATTAAATTGAAGCTC
TAATTTGTGAGTTTAGTATACATGCATTTACTTATAATACAGTTTTTTAGTTTTGCTGGCCGCATCTTCT
CAAATATGCTTCCCAGCCTGCTTTTCTGTAACGTTCACCCTCTACCTTAGCATCCCTTCCCTTTGCAAAT
AGTCCTCTTCCAACAATAATAATGTCAGATCCTGTAGAGACCACATCATCCACGGTTCTATACTGTTGAC
CCAATGCGTCTCCCTTGTCATCTAAACCCACACCGGGTGTCATAATCAACCAATCGTAACCTTCATCTCT
TCCACCCATGTCTCTTTGAGCAATAAAGCCGATAACAAAATCTTTGTCGCTCTTCGCAATGTCAACAGTA
CCCTTAGTATATTCTCCAGTAGATAGGGAGCCCTTGCATGACAATTCTGCTAACATCAAAAGGCCTCTAG
GTTCCTTTGTTACTTCTTCTGCCGCCTGCTTCAAACCGCTAACAATACCTGGGCCCACCACACCGTGTGC
ATTCGTAATGTCTGCCCATTCTGCTATTCTGTATACACCCGCAGAGTACTGCAATTTGACTGTATTACCA
ATGTCAGCAAATTTTCTGTCTTCGAAGAGTAAAAAATTGTACTTGGCGGATAATGCCTTTAGCGGCTTAA
CTGTGCCCTCCATGGAAAAATCAGTCAAGATATCCACATGTGTTTTTAGTAAACAAATTTTGGGACCTAA
TGCTTCAACTAACTCCAGTAATTCCTTGGTGGTACGAACATCCAATGAAGCACACAAGTTTGTTTGCTTT
TCGTGCATGATATTAAATAGCTTGGCAGCAACAGGACTAGGATGAGTAGCAGCACGTTCCTTATATGTAG
CTTTCGACATGATTTATCTTCGTTTCCTGCAGGTTTTTGTTCTGTGCAGTTGGGTTAAGAATACTGGGCA
ATTTCATGTTTCTTCAACACTACATATGCGTATATATACCAATCTAAGTCTGTGCTCCTTCCTTCGTTCT
TCCTTCTGTTCGGAGATTACCGAATCAAAAAAATTTCAAGGAAACCGAAATCAAAAAAAAGAATAAAAAA
AAAATGATGAATTGAAAAGGTGGTATGGTGCACTCTCAGTACAATCTGCTCTGATGCCGCATAGTTAAGC
CAGCCCCGACACCCGCCAACACCCGCTGACGCGCCCTGACGGGCTTGTCTGCTCCCGGCATCCGCTTACA
GACAAGCTGTGACCGTCTCCGGGAGCTGCATGTGTCAGAGGTTTTCACCGTCATCACCGAAACGCGCGA
